>Addgene plasmid #166963 | KLC1N343S-Myc | depositor full sequence | sequence record 324107 | Full Sequence
GACGGATCGGGAGATCTCCCGATCCCCTATGGTGCACTCTCAGTACAATCTGCTCTGATGCCGCATAGTT
AAGCCAGTATCTGCTCCCTGCTTGTGTGTTGGAGGTCGCTGAGTAGTGCGCGAGCAAAATTTAAGCTACA
ACAAGGCAAGGCTTGACCGACAATTGCATGAAGAATCTGCTTAGGGTTAGGCGTTTTGCGCTGCTTCGCG
ATGTACGGGCCAGATATACGCGTTGACATTGATTATTGACTAGTTATTAATAGTAATCAATTACGGGGTC
ATTAGTTCATAGCCCATATATGGAGTTCCGCGTTACATAACTTACGGTAAATGGCCCGCCTGGCTGACCG
CCCAACGACCCCCGCCCATTGACGTCAATAATGACGTATGTTCCCATAGTAACGCCAATAGGGACTTTCC
ATTGACGTCAATGGGTGGAGTATTTACGGTAAACTGCCCACTTGGCAGTACATCAAGTGTATCATATGCC
AAGTACGCCCCCTATTGACGTCAATGACGGTAAATGGCCCGCCTGGCATTATGCCCAGTACATGACCTTA
TGGGACTTTCCTACTTGGCAGTACATCTACGTATTAGTCATCGCTATTACCATGGTGATGCGGTTTTGGC
AGTACATCAATGGGCGTGGATAGCGGTTTGACTCACGGGGATTTCCAAGTCTCCACCCCATTGACGTCAA
TGGGAGTTTGTTTTGGCACCAAAATCAACGGGACTTTCCAAAATGTCGTAACAACTCCGCCCCATTGACG
CAAATGGGCGGTAGGCGTGTACGGTGGGAGGTCTATATAAGCAGAGCTCTCTGGCTAACTAGAGAACCCA
CTGCTTACTGGCTTATCGAAATTAATACGACTCACTATAGGGAGACCCAAGCTGGCTAGCGTTTAAACTT
AAGCTTGGTACCGAGCTCGGATCCCACCATGTATGACAACATGTCCACCATGGTGTACATAAAGGAAGAG
AAGCTGGAGAAGCTCACGCAGGATGAGATCATCTCTAAGACCAAGCAAGTGATCCAGGGGCTGGAAGCCC
TGAAGAATGAGCACAACTCCATCCTGCAGAGTTTGCTGGAGACGCTGAAGTGCTTGAAGAAGGATGACGA
GAGCAACCTGGTGGAAGAGAAATCCAGCATGATCCGCAAGTCCCTGGAGATGCTGGAGCTTGGCCTGAGC
GAGGCGCAGGTGATGATGGCGCTGTCCAATCACCTGAATGCTGTGGAGTCCGAGAAGCAAAAGCTCCGCG
CTCAGGTTCGACGGCTGTGCCAGGAGAACCAGTGGCTGCGGGATGAGCTGGCCAACACGCAGCAGAAGTT
GCAGAAGAGCGAGCAGTCGGTGGCGCAGCTGGAGGAGGAGAAGAAACACCTGGAGTTCATGAACCAGCTG
AAGAAGTACGACGACGACATCTCCCCCTCGGAGGACAAAGACTCTGATTCTTCCAAAGAGCCGTTGGATG
ATCTCTTCCCAAATGACGAGGACGAACCAGGACAAGGAATCCAGCAGCAGCACAGTAGTGCTGCGGCCGC
CGCCCAGCAGGGCGGCTACGAGATCCCTGCAAGGCTGCGCACGCTCCACAACTTGGTGATCCAGTATGCT
TCACAGGGGCGTTACGAGGTGGCGGTGCCACTCTGCAAGCAGGCCCTGGAGGATCTGGAGAAGACTTCCG
GCCACGACCACCCCGATGTGGCTACCATGCTCAACATCTTGGCCCTGGTGTACAGGGATCAGAACAAGTA
TAAAGATGCAGCTAACCTCCTGAACGACGCCCTGGCTATCCGCGAGAAAACCCTGGGCAGAGATCACCCC
GCGGTGGCAGCGACTCTGAACAACCTAGCAGTACTGTACGGTAAGCGAGGGAAGTACAAGGAGGCGGAGC
CGCTGTGTAAACGAGCCCTGGAGATCAGGGAGAAGGTTCTGGGAAAGGATCATCCTGATGTTGCCAAACA
GTTATCTAACCTGGCCCTGCTGTGCCAGAACCAGGGCAAGTACGAGGAGGTGGAGTATTATTACCAGAGG
GCCCTGGGCATCTACCAGACGAAGCTGGGGCCCGACGATCCCAACGTGGCCAAGACCAAGAACAACCTGG
CCTCCTGTTATCTGAAACAAGGGAAGTTCAAGCAGGCAGAAACGCTGTACAAGGAGATTCTCACCCGCGC
ACACGAGCGGGAGTTTGGATCTGTGGACGACGAGAACAAGCCCATCTGGATGCACGCTGAAGAGAGAGAG
GAGTGCAAAGGCAAGCAGAAGGACGGGTCGGCTTTTGGAGAGTATGGCGGCTGGTATAAAGCCTGCAAAG
TGGACAGTCCCACCGTCACAACCACCTTGAAAAACCTTGGAGCACTTTACCGACGGCAGGGGAAGTTTGA
AGCTGCAGAGACATTGGAAGAAGCCGCCATGAGGTCACGTAAGCAGGGTCTTGACAATGTTCACAAACAG
AGAGTGGCTGAAGTGCTAAATGACCCTGAGAGCATGGAGAAGCGGAGGAGCCGGGAGAGTCTCAATATGG
ACGTGGTCAAGTACGAGAGTGGCCCTGACGGAGGGGAGGAAGCCGGAAGCGAACAAAAACTCATCTCAGA
AGAGGATCTGTAAAATTCTGCAGATATCCAGCACAGTGGCGGCCGCTCGAGTCTAGAGGGCCCGTTTAAA
CCCGCTGATCAGCCTCGACTGTGCCTTCTAGTTGCCAGCCATCTGTTGTTTGCCCCTCCCCCGTGCCTTC
CTTGACCCTGGAAGGTGCCACTCCCACTGTCCTTTCCTAATAAAATGAGGAAATTGCATCGCATTGTCTG
AGTAGGTGTCATTCTATTCTGGGGGGTGGGGTGGGGCAGGACAGCAAGGGGGAGGATTGGGAAGACAATA
GCAGGCATGCTGGGGATGCGGTGGGCTCTATGGCTTCTGAGGCGGAAAGAACCAGCTGGGGCTCTAGGGG
GTATCCCC
[124 nt withheld, positions 2949-3072]
C
[91 nt withheld, positions 3074-3164]
A
[49 nt withheld, positions 3166-3214]
CCTTTGACGTTGGAGTCCACGTTCTTT
[37 nt withheld, positions 3242-3278]
ACCCTATCTCGGTCTATTCTTTTGATTTATAAGGGATTTTGCCGATTTCGGCCTATTGGTTAAAAAATGA
GCTGATTTAACAAAAATTTAACGCGAATTAATTCTGTGGAATGTGTGTCAGTTAGGGTGTGGAAAGTCCC
CAGGCTCCCCAGCAGGCAGAAGTATGCAAAGCATGCATCTCAATTAGTCAGCAACCAGGTGTGGAAAGTC
CCCAGGCTCCCCAGCAGGCAGAAGTATGCAAAGCATGCATCTCAATTAGTCAGCAACCATAGTCCCGCCC
CTAACTCCGCCCATCCCGCCCCTAACTCCGCCCAGTTCCGCCCATTCTCCGCCCCATGGCTGACTAATTT
TTTTTATTTATGCAGAGGCCGAGGCCGCCTCTGCCTCTGAGCTATTCCAGAAGTAGTGAGGAGGCTTTTT
TGGAGGCCTAGGCTTTTGCAAAAAGCTCCCGGGAGCTTGTATATCCATTTTCGGATCTGATCAAGAGACA
GGATGAGGATCGTTTCGCATGATTGAACAAGATGGATTGCACGCAGGTTCTCCGGCCGCTTGGGTGGAGA
GGCTATTCGGCTATGACTGGGCACAACAGACAATCGGCTGCTCTGATGCCGCCGTGTTCCGGCTGTCAGC
GCAGGGGCGCCCGGTTCTTTTTGTCAAGACCGACCTGTCCGGTGCCCTGAATGAACTGCAGGACGAGGCA
GCGCGGCTATCGTGGCTGGCCACGACGGGCGTTCCTTGCGCAGCTGTGCTCGACGTTGTCACTGAAGCGG
GAAGGGACTGGCTGCTATTGGGCGAAGTGCCGGGGCAGGATCTCCTGTCATCTCACCTTGCTCCTGCCGA
GAAAGTATCCATCATGGCTGATGCAATGCGGCGGCTGCATACGCTTGATCCGGCTACCTGCCCATTCGAC
CACCAAGCGAAACATCGCATCGAGCGAGCACGTACTCGGATGGAAGCCGGTCTTGTCGATCAGGATGATC
TGGACGAAGAGCATCAGGGGCTCGCGCCAGCCGAACTGTTCGCCAGGCTCAAGGCGCGCATGCCCGACGG
CGAGGATCTCGTCGTGACCCATGGCGATGCCTGCTTGCCGAATATCATGGTGGAAAATGGCCGCTTTTCT
GGATTCATCGACTGTGGCCGGCTGGGTGTGGCGGACCGCTATCAGGACATAGCGTTGGCTACCCGTGATA
TTGCTGAAGAGCTTGGCGGCGAATGGGCTGACCGCTTCCTCGTGCTTTACGGTATCGCCGCTCCCGATTC
GCAGCGCATCGCCTTCTATCGCCTTCTTGACGAGTTCTTCTGAGCGGGACTCTGGGGTTCGAAATGACCG
ACCAAGCGACGCCCAACCTGCCATCACGAGATTTCGATTCCACCGCCGCCTTCTATGAAAGGTTGGGCTT
CGGAATCGTTTTCCGGGACGCCGGCTGGATGATCCTCCAGCGCGGGGATCTCATGCTGGAGTTCTTCGCC
CACCCCAACTTGTTTATTGCAGCTTATAATGGTTACAAATAAAGCAATAGCATCACAAATTTCACAAATA
AAGCATTTTTTTCACTGCATTCTAGTTGTGGTTTGTCCAAACTCATCAATGTATCTTATCATGTCTGTAT
ACCGTCGACCTCTAGCTAGAGCTTGGCGTAATCATGGTCATAGCTGTTTCCTGTGTGAAATTGTTATCCG
CTCACAATTCCACACAACATACGAGCCGGAAGCATAAAGTGTAAAGCCTGGGGTGCCTAATGAGTGAGCT
AACTCACATTAATTGCGTTGCGCTCACTGCCCGCTTTCCAGTCGGGAAACCTGTCGTGCCAGCTGCATTA
ATGAATCGGCCAACGCGCGGGGAGAGGCGGTTTGCGTATTGGGCGCTCTTCCGCTTCCTCGCTCACTGAC
TCGCTGCGCTCGGTCGTTCGGCTGCGGCGAGCGGTATCAGCTCACTCAAAGGCGGTAATACGGTTATCCA
CAGAATCAGGGGATAACGCAGGAAAGAACATGTGAGCAAAAGGCCAGCAAAAGGCCAGGAACCGTAAAAA
GGCCGCGTTGCTGGCGTTTTTCCATAGGCTCCGCCCCCCTGACGAGCATCACAAAAATCGACGCTCAAGT
CAGAGGTGGCGAAACCCGACAGGACTATAAAGATACCAGGCGTTTCCCCCTGGAAGCTCCCTCGTGCGCT
CTCCTGTTCCGACCCTGCCGCTTACCGGATACCTGTCCGCCTTTCTCCCTTCGGGAAGCGTGGCGCTTTC
TCATAGCTCACGCTGTAGGTATCTCAGTTCGGTGTAGGTCGTTCGCTCCAAGCTGGGCTGTGTGCACGAA
CCCCCCGTTCAGCCCGACCGCTGCGCCTTATCCGGTAACTATCGTCTTGAGTCCAACCCGGTAAGACACG
ACTTATCGCCACTGGCAGCAGCCACTGGTAACAGGATTAGCAGAGCGAGGTATGTAGGCGGTGCTACAGA
GTTCTTGAAGTGGTGGCCTAACTACGGCTACACTAGAAGAACAGTATTTGGTATCTGCGCTCTGCTGAAG
CCAGTTACCTTCGGAAAAAGAGTTGGTAGCTCTTGATCCGGCAAACAAACCACCGCTGGTAGCGGTTTTT
TTGTTTGCAAGCAGCAGATTACGCGCAGAAAAAAAGGATCTCAAGAAGATCCTTTGATCTTTTCTACGGG
GTCTGACGCTCAGTGGAACGAAAACTCACGTTAAGGGATTTTGGTCATGAGATTATCAAAAAGGATCTTC
ACCTAGATCCTTTTAAATTAAAAATGAAGTTTTAAATCAATCTAAAGTATATATGAGTAAACTTGGTCTG
ACAGTTACCAATGCTTAATCAGTGAGGCACCTATCTCAGCGATCTGTCTATTTCGTTCATCCATAGTTGC
CTGACTCCCCGTCGTGTAGATAACTACGATACGGGAGGGCTTACCATCTGGCCCCAGTGCTGCAATGATA
CCGCGAGACCCACGCTCACCGGCTCCAGATTTATCAGCAATAAACCAGCCAGCCGGAAGGGCCGAGCGCA
GAAGTGGTCCTGCAACTTTATCCGCCTCCATCCAGTCTATTAATTGTTGCCGGGAAGCTAGAGTAAGTAG
TTCGCCAGTTAATAGTTTGCGCAACGTTGTTGCCATTGCTACAGGCATCGTGGTGTCACGCTCGTCGTTT
GGTATGGCTTCATTCAGCTCCGGTTCCCAACGATCAAGGCGAGTTACATGATCCCCCATGTTGTGCAAAA
AAGCGGTTAGCTCCTTCGGTCCTCCGATCGTTGTCAGAAGTAAGTTGGCCGCAGTGTTATCACTCATGGT
TATGGCAGCACTGCATAATTCTCTTACTGTCATGCCATCCGTAAGATGCTTTTCTGTGACTGGTGAGTAC
TCAACCAAGTCATTCTGAGAATAGTGTATGCGGCGACCGAGTTGCTCTTGCCCGGCGTCAATACGGGATA
ATACCGCGCCACATAGCAGAACTTTAAAAGTGCTCATCATTGGAAAACGTTCTTCGGGGCGAAAACTCTC
AAGGATCTTACCGCTGTTGAGATCCAGTTCGATGTAACCCACTCGTGCACCCAACTGATCTTCAGCATCT
TTTACTTTCACCAGCGTTTCTGGGTGAGCAAAAACAGGAAGGCAAAATGCCGCAAAAAAGGGAATAAGGG
CGACACGGAAATGTTGAATACTCATACTCTTCCTTTTTCAATATTATTGAAGCATTTATCAGGGTTATTG
TCTCATGAGCGGATACATATTTGAATGTATTTAGAAAAATAAACAAATAGGGGTTCCGCGCACATTTCCC
CGAAAAGTGCCACCTGACGTC
Features (pLannotate 1.2.2; 20 found; start..end, strand, type, name):
     28..80      -  misc_feature   bom (fragment): basis of mobility region from pBR322
    235..614     +  enhancer       CMV enhancer: human cytomegalovirus immediate early enhancer
    615..818     +  promoter       CMV promoter: human cytomegalovirus (CMV) immediate early promoter
    814..847     +  LTR            5' LTR (truncated) (fragment): truncated 5' long terminal repeat (LTR) from HIV-1
    863..881     +  promoter       T7 promoter: promoter for bacteriophage T7 RNA polymerase
    939..2564    +  CDS            Klc1: KLC1_MOUSE - Also known as Kns2. Experimental evidence at protein level: Swiss-Prot protein existence level 1. Kinesin is a microtubule-associated force-producing protein that may play a role in organelle transport. The light chain may function in coupling of cargo to the heavy chain or in the modulation of its ATPase activity. From Mus musculus (Mouse).
   2679..2903    +  polyA_signal   bGH poly(A) signal: bovine growth hormone polyadenylation signal
   2907..2928    +  promoter       SV40 promoter (fragment): SV40 enhancer and early promoter
   2949..3377    +  rep_origin     f1 ori (sequence partly withheld): f1 bacteriophage origin of replication; arrow indicates direction of (+) strand synthesis
   3391..3720    +  promoter       SV40 promoter: SV40 enhancer and early promoter
   3787..4578    +  CDS            neo: KKA2_KLEPN - Also known as kan, nptII. Experimental evidence at protein level: Swiss-Prot protein existence level 1. Resistance to kanamycin, neomycin, paromomycin, ribostamycin, butirosin and gentamicin B. From Klebsiella pneumoniae.
   4602..4760    +  CDS            ble (fragment): BLE_KLEPN - Experimental evidence at protein level: Swiss-Prot protein existence level 1. Binding protein with a strong affinity to the bleomycin family of antibiotics. Binds to CL990; an antimitotic-antibiotic compound. From Klebsiella pneumoniae.
   4755..4876    +  polyA_signal   SV40 poly(A) signal: SV40 polyadenylation signal
   4949..4965    -  protein_bind   lac operator: The lac repressor binds to the lac operator to inhibit transcription in E. coli. This inhibition can be relieved by adding lactose or isopropyl-β-D-thiogalactopyranoside (IPTG). lac repressor encoded by lacI
   4973..5003    -  promoter       lac promoter: promoter for the E. coli lac operon
   5018..5039    -  protein_bind   CAP binding site: CAP binding activates transcription in the presence of cAMP. E. coli catabolite activator protein
   5052..5144    -  CDS            lacI (fragment): lac repressor; lacI; The lac repressor binds to the lac operator to inhibit transcription in E. coli. This inhibition can be relieved by adding lactose or isopropyl-β-D-thiogalactopyranoside (IPTG).
   5327..5912    -  rep_origin     ori: high-copy-number ColE1/pMB1/pBR322/pUC origin of replication
   6083..6943    -  CDS            AmpR: β-lactamase; bla; confers resistance to ampicillin, carbenicillin, and related antibiotics
   6944..7048    -  promoter       AmpR promoter: bla
