>Addgene plasmid #166963 | KLC1N343S-Myc | addgene full sequence | sequence record 328014 | Addgene NGS Result
GACATTGATTATTGACTAGTTATTAATAGTAATCAATTACGGGGTCATTAGTTCATAGCCCATATATGGA
GTTCCGCGTTACATAACTTACGGTAAATGGCCCGCCTGGCTGACCGCCCAACGACCCCCGCCCATTGACG
TCAATAATGACGTATGTTCCCATAGTAACGCCAATAGGGACTTTCCATTGACGTCAATGGGTGGAGTATT
TACGGTAAACTGCCCACTTGGCAGTACATCAAGTGTATCATATGCCAAGTACGCCCCCTATTGACGTCAA
TGACGGTAAATGGCCCGCCTGGCATTATGCCCAGTACATGACCTTATGGGACTTTCCTACTTGGCAGTAC
ATCTACGTATTAGTCATCGCTATTACCATGGTGATGCGGTTTTGGCAGTACATCAATGGGCGTGGATAGC
GGTTTGACTCACGGGGATTTCCAAGTCTCCACCCCATTGACGTCAATGGGAGTTTGTTTTGGCACCAAAA
TCAACGGGACTTTCCAAAATGTCGTAACAACTCCGCCCCATTGACGCAAATGGGCGGTAGGCGTGTACGG
TGGGAGGTCTATATAAGCAGAGCTCTCTGGCTAACTAGAGAACCCACTGCTTACTGGCTTATCGAAATTA
ATACGACTCACTATAGGGAGACCCAAGCTGGCTAGCGTTTAAACTTAAGCTTGGTACCGAGCTCGGATCC
CACCATGTATGACAACATGTCCACCATGGTGTACATAAAGGAAGAGAAGCTGGAGAAGCTCACGCAGGAT
GAGATCATCTCTAAGACCAAGCAAGTGATCCAGGGGCTGGAAGCCCTGAAGAATGAGCACAACTCCATCC
TGCAGAGTTTGCTGGAGACGCTGAAGTGCTTGAAGAAGGATGACGAGAGCAACCTGGTGGAAGAGAAATC
CAGCATGATCCGCAAGTCCCTGGAGATGCTGGAGCTTGGCCTGAGCGAGGCGCAGGTGATGATGGCGCTG
TCCAATCACCTGAATGCTGTGGAGTCCGAGAAGCAAAAGCTCCGCGCTCAGGTTCGACGGCTGTGCCAGG
AGAACCAGTGGCTGCGGGATGAGCTGGCCAACACGCAGCAGAAGTTGCAGAAGAGCGAGCAGTCGGTGGC
GCAGCTGGAGGAGGAGAAGAAACACCTGGAGTTCATGAACCAGCTGAAGAAGTACGACGACGACATCTCC
CCCTCGGAGGACAAAGACTCTGATTCTTCCAAAGAGCCGTTGGATGATCTCTTCCCAAATGACGAGGACG
AACCAGGACAAGGAATCCAGCAGCAGCACAGTAGTGCTGCGGCCGCCGCCCAGCAGGGCGGCTACGAGAT
CCCTGCAAGGCTGCGCACGCTCCACAACTTGGTGATCCAGTATGCTTCACAGGGGCGTTACGAGGTGGCG
GTGCCACTCTGCAAGCAGGCCCTGGAGGATCTGGAGAAGACTTCCGGCCACGACCACCCCGATGTGGCTA
CCATGCTCAACATCTTGGCCCTGGTGTACAGGGATCAGAACAAGTATAAAGATGCAGCTAACCTCCTGAA
CGACGCCCTGGCTATCCGCGAGAAAACCCTGGGCAGAGATCACCCCGCGGTGGCAGCGACTCTGAACAAC
CTAGCAGTACTGTACGGTAAGCGAGGGAAGTACAAGGAGGCGGAGCCGCTGTGTAAACGAGCCCTGGAGA
TCAGGGAGAAGGTTCTGGGAAAGGATCATCCTGATGTTGCCAAACAGTTATCTAACCTGGCCCTGCTGTG
CCAGAACCAGGGCAAGTACGAGGAGGTGGAGTATTATTACCAGAGGGCCCTGGGCATCTACCAGACGAAG
CTGGGGCCCGACGATCCCAACGTGGCCAAGACCAAGAACAACCTGGCCTCCTGTTATCTGAAACAAGGGA
AGTTCAAGCAGGCAGAAACGCTGTACAAGGAGATTCTCACCCGCGCACACGAGCGGGAGTTTGGATCTGT
GGACGACGAGAACAAGCCCATCTGGATGCACGCTGAAGAGAGAGAGGAGTGCAAAGGCAAGCAGAAGGAC
GGGTCGGCTTTTGGAGAGTATGGCGGCTGGTATAAAGCCTGCAAAGTGGACAGTCCCACCGTCACAACCA
CCTTGAAAAACCTTGGAGCACTTTACCGACGGCAGGGGAAGTTTGAAGCTGCAGAGACATTGGAAGAAGC
CGCCATGAGGTCACGTAAGCAGGGTCTTGACAATGTTCACAAACAGAGAGTGGCTGAAGTGCTAAATGAC
CCTGAGAGCATGGAGAAGCGGAGGAGCCGGGAGAGTCTCAATATGGACGTGGTCAAGTACGAGAGTGGCC
CTGACGGAGGGGAGGAAGCCGGAAGCGAACAAAAACTCATCTCAGAAGAGGATCTGTAAAATTCTGCAGA
TATCCAGCACAGTGGCGGCCGCTCGAGTCTAGAGGGCCCGTTTAAACCCGCTGATCAGCCTCGACTGTGC
CTTCTAGTTGCCAGCCATCTGTTGTTTGCCCCTCCCCCGTGCCTTCCTTGACCCTGGAAGGTGCCACTCC
CACTGTCCTTTCCTAATAAAATGAGGAAATTGCATCGCATTGTCTGAGTAGGTGTCATTCTATTCTGGGG
GGTGGGGTGGGGCAGGACAGCAAGGGGGAGGATTGGGAAGACAATAGCAGGCATGCTGGGGATGCGGTGG
GCTCTATGGCTTCTGAGGCGGAAAGAACCAGCTGGGGCTCTAGGGGGTATCCCC
[124 nt withheld, positions 2715-2838]
C
[91 nt withheld, positions 2840-2930]
A
[49 nt withheld, positions 2932-2980]
CCTTTGACGTTGGAGTCCACGTTCTTT
[37 nt withheld, positions 3008-3044]
ACCCTATCTCGGTCTATTCTTTTGATTTATAAGGGATTTTGCCGATTTCGGCCTATTGGTTAAAAAATGA
GCTGATTTAACAAAAATTTAACGCGAATTAATTCTGTGGAATGTGTGTCAGTTAGGGTGTGGAAAGTCCC
CAGGCTCCCCAGCAGGCAGAAGTATGCAAAGCATGCATCTCAATTAGTCAGCAACCAGGTGTGGAAAGTC
CCCAGGCTCCCCAGCAGGCAGAAGTATGCAAAGCATGCATCTCAATTAGTCAGCAACCATAGTCCCGCCC
CTAACTCCGCCCATCCCGCCCCTAACTCCGCCCAGTTCCGCCCATTCTCCGCCCCATGGCTGACTAATTT
TTTTTATTTATGCAGAGGCCGAGGCCGCCTCTGCCTCTGAGCTATTCCAGAAGTAGTGAGGAGGCTTTTT
TGGAGGCCTAGGCTTTTGCAAAAAGCTCCCGGGAGCTTGTATATCCATTTTCGGATCTGATCAAGAGACA
GGATGAGGATCGTTTCGCATGATTGAACAAGATGGATTGCACGCAGGTTCTCCGGCCGCTTGGGTGGAGA
GGCTATTCGGCTATGACTGGGCACAACAGACAATCGGCTGCTCTGATGCCGCCGTGTTCCGGCTGTCAGC
GCAGGGGCGCCCGGTTCTTTTTGTCAAGACCGACCTGTCCGGTGCCCTGAATGAACTGCAGGACGAGGCA
GCGCGGCTATCGTGGCTGGCCACGACGGGCGTTCCTTGCGCAGCTGTGCTCGACGTTGTCACTGAAGCGG
GAAGGGACTGGCTGCTATTGGGCGAAGTGCCGGGGCAGGATCTCCTGTCATCTCACCTTGCTCCTGCCGA
GAAAGTATCCATCATGGCTGATGCAATGCGGCGGCTGCATACGCTTGATCCGGCTACCTGCCCATTCGAC
CACCAAGCGAAACATCGCATCGAGCGAGCACGTACTCGGATGGAAGCCGGTCTTGTCGATCAGGATGATC
TGGACGAAGAGCATCAGGGGCTCGCGCCAGCCGAACTGTTCGCCAGGCTCAAGGCGCGCATGCCCGACGG
CGAGGATCTCGTCGTGACCCATGGCGATGCCTGCTTGCCGAATATCATGGTGGAAAATGGCCGCTTTTCT
GGATTCATCGACTGTGGCCGGCTGGGTGTGGCGGACCGCTATCAGGACATAGCGTTGGCTACCCGTGATA
TTGCTGAAGAGCTTGGCGGCGAATGGGCTGACCGCTTCCTCGTGCTTTACGGTATCGCCGCTCCCGATTC
GCAGCGCATCGCCTTCTATCGCCTTCTTGACGAGTTCTTCTGAGCGGGACTCTGGGGTTCGAAATGACCG
ACCAAGCGACGCCCAACCTGCCATCACGAGATTTCGATTCCACCGCCGCCTTCTATGAAAGGTTGGGCTT
CGGAATCGTTTTCCGGGACGCCGGCTGGATGATCCTCCAGCGCGGGGATCTCATGCTGGAGTTCTTCGCC
CACCCCAACTTGTTTATTGCAGCTTATAATGGTTACAAATAAAGCAATAGCATCACAAATTTCACAAATA
AAGCATTTTTTTCACTGCATTCTAGTTGTGGTTTGTCCAAACTCATCAATGTATCTTATCATGTCTGTAT
ACCGTCGACCTCTAGCTAGAGCTTGGCGTAATCATGGTCATAGCTGTTTCCTGTGTGAAATTGTTATCCG
CTCACAATTCCACACAACATACGAGCCGGAAGCATAAAGTGTAAAGCCTGGGGTGCCTAATGAGTGAGCT
AACTCACATTAATTGCGTTGCGCTCACTGCCCGCTTTCCAGTCGGGAAACCTGTCGTGCCAGCTGCATTA
ATGAATCGGCCAACGCGCGGGGAGAGGCGGTTTGCGTATTGGGCGCTCTTCCGCTTCCTCGCTCACTGAC
TCGCTGCGCTCGGTCGTTCGGCTGCGGCGAGCGGTATCAGCTCACTCAAAGGCGGTAATACGGTTATCCA
CAGAATCAGGGGATAACGCAGGAAAGAACATGTGAGCAAAAGGCCAGCAAAAGGCCAGGAACCGTAAAAA
GGCCGCGTTGCTGGCGTTTTTCCATAGGCTCCGCCCCCCTGACGAGCATCACAAAAATCGACGCTCAAGT
CAGAGGTGGCGAAACCCGACAGGACTATAAAGATACCAGGCGTTTCCCCCTGGAAGCTCCCTCGTGCGCT
CTCCTGTTCCGACCCTGCCGCTTACCGGATACCTGTCCGCCTTTCTCCCTTCGGGAAGCGTGGCGCTTTC
TCATAGCTCACGCTGTAGGTATCTCAGTTCGGTGTAGGTCGTTCGCTCCAAGCTGGGCTGTGTGCACGAA
CCCCCCGTTCAGCCCGACCGCTGCGCCTTATCCGGTAACTATCGTCTTGAGTCCAACCCGGTAAGACACG
ACTTATCGCCACTGGCAGCAGCCACTGGTAACAGGATTAGCAGAGCGAGGTATGTAGGCGGTGCTACAGA
GTTCTTGAAGTGGTGGCCTAACTACGGCTACACTAGAAGAACAGTATTTGGTATCTGCGCTCTGCTGAAG
CCAGTTACCTTCGGAAAAAGAGTTGGTAGCTCTTGATCCGGCAAACAAACCACCGCTGGTAGCGGTGGTT
TTTTTGTTTGCAAGCAGCAGATTACGCGCAGAAAAAAAGGATCTCAAGAAGATCCTTTGATCTTTTCTAC
GGGGTCTGACGCTCAGTGGAACGAAAACTCACGTTAAGGGATTTTGGTCATGAGATTATCAAAAAGGATC
TTCACCTAGATCCTTTTAAATTAAAAATGAAGTTTTAAATCAATCTAAAGTATATATGAGTAAACTTGGT
CTGACAGTTACCAATGCTTAATCAGTGAGGCACCTATCTCAGCGATCTGTCTATTTCGTTCATCCATAGT
TGCCTGACTCCCCGTCGTGTAGATAACTACGATACGGGAGGGCTTACCATCTGGCCCCAGTGCTGCAATG
ATACCGCGAGACCCACGCTCACCGGCTCCAGATTTATCAGCAATAAACCAGCCAGCCGGAAGGGCCGAGC
GCAGAAGTGGTCCTGCAACTTTATCCGCCTCCATCCAGTCTATTAATTGTTGCCGGGAAGCTAGAGTAAG
TAGTTCGCCAGTTAATAGTTTGCGCAACGTTGTTGCCATTGCTACAGGCATCGTGGTGTCACGCTCGTCG
TTTGGTATGGCTTCATTCAGCTCCGGTTCCCAACGATCAAGGCGAGTTACATGATCCCCCATGTTGTGCA
AAAAAGCGGTTAGCTCCTTCGGTCCTCCGATCGTTGTCAGAAGTAAGTTGGCCGCAGTGTTATCACTCAT
GGTTATGGCAGCACTGCATAATTCTCTTACTGTCATGCCATCCGTAAGATGCTTTTCTGTGACTGGTGAG
TACTCAACCAAGTCATTCTGAGAATAGTGTATGCGGCGACCGAGTTGCTCTTGCCCGGCGTCAATACGGG
ATAATACCGCGCCACATAGCAGAACTTTAAAAGTGCTCATCATTGGAAAACGTTCTTCGGGGCGAAAACT
CTCAAGGATCTTACCGCTGTTGAGATCCAGTTCGATGTAACCCACTCGTGCACCCAACTGATCTTCAGCA
TCTTTTACTTTCACCAGCGTTTCTGGGTGAGCAAAAACAGGAAGGCAAAATGCCGCAAAAAAGGGAATAA
GGGCGACACGGAAATGTTGAATACTCATACTCTTCCTTTTTCAATATTATTGAAGCATTTATCAGGGTTA
TTGTCTCATGAGCGGATACATATTTGAATGTATTTAGAAAAATAAACAAATAGGGGTTCCGCGCACATTT
CCCCGAAAAGTGCCACCTGACGTCGACGGATCGGGAGATCTCCCGATCCCCTATGGTGCACTCTCAGTAC
AATCTGCTCTGATGCCGCATAGTTAAGCCAGTATCTGCTCCCTGCTTGTGTGTTGGAGGTCGCTGAGTAG
TGCGCGAGCAAAATTTAAGCTACAACAAGGCAAGGCTTGACCGACAATTGCATGAAGAATCTGCTTAGGG
TTAGGCGTTTTGCGCTGCTTCGCGATGTACGGGCCAGATATACGCGTT
Features (pLannotate 1.2.2; 20 found; start..end, strand, type, name):
      1..380     +  enhancer       CMV enhancer: human cytomegalovirus immediate early enhancer
    381..584     +  promoter       CMV promoter: human cytomegalovirus (CMV) immediate early promoter
    580..613     +  LTR            5' LTR (truncated) (fragment): truncated 5' long terminal repeat (LTR) from HIV-1
    629..647     +  promoter       T7 promoter: promoter for bacteriophage T7 RNA polymerase
    705..2330    +  CDS            Klc1: KLC1_MOUSE - Also known as Kns2. Experimental evidence at protein level: Swiss-Prot protein existence level 1. Kinesin is a microtubule-associated force-producing protein that may play a role in organelle transport. The light chain may function in coupling of cargo to the heavy chain or in the modulation of its ATPase activity. From Mus musculus (Mouse).
   2445..2669    +  polyA_signal   bGH poly(A) signal: bovine growth hormone polyadenylation signal
   2673..2694    +  promoter       SV40 promoter (fragment): SV40 enhancer and early promoter
   2715..3143    +  rep_origin     f1 ori (sequence partly withheld): f1 bacteriophage origin of replication; arrow indicates direction of (+) strand synthesis
   3157..3486    +  promoter       SV40 promoter: SV40 enhancer and early promoter
   3553..4344    +  CDS            neo: KKA2_KLEPN - Also known as kan, nptII. Experimental evidence at protein level: Swiss-Prot protein existence level 1. Resistance to kanamycin, neomycin, paromomycin, ribostamycin, butirosin and gentamicin B. From Klebsiella pneumoniae.
   4368..4526    +  CDS            ble (fragment): BLE_KLEPN - Experimental evidence at protein level: Swiss-Prot protein existence level 1. Binding protein with a strong affinity to the bleomycin family of antibiotics. Binds to CL990; an antimitotic-antibiotic compound. From Klebsiella pneumoniae.
   4521..4642    +  polyA_signal   SV40 poly(A) signal: SV40 polyadenylation signal
   4715..4731    -  protein_bind   lac operator: The lac repressor binds to the lac operator to inhibit transcription in E. coli. This inhibition can be relieved by adding lactose or isopropyl-β-D-thiogalactopyranoside (IPTG). lac repressor encoded by lacI
   4739..4769    -  promoter       lac promoter: promoter for the E. coli lac operon
   4784..4805    -  protein_bind   CAP binding site: CAP binding activates transcription in the presence of cAMP. E. coli catabolite activator protein
   4818..4910    -  CDS            lacI (fragment): lac repressor; lacI; The lac repressor binds to the lac operator to inhibit transcription in E. coli. This inhibition can be relieved by adding lactose or isopropyl-β-D-thiogalactopyranoside (IPTG).
   5093..5681    -  rep_origin     ori: high-copy-number ColE1/pMB1/pBR322/pUC origin of replication
   5852..6712    -  CDS            AmpR: β-lactamase; bla; confers resistance to ampicillin, carbenicillin, and related antibiotics
   6713..6817    -  promoter       AmpR promoter: bla
   6876..6928    -  misc_feature   bom (fragment): basis of mobility region from pBR322
