[The description below was written by a language model from this plasmid's Addgene catalogue record and pLannotate feature annotations shown in this document.]
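Description:
KLC1N343S-Myc is a mammalian expression plasmid built on the pcDNA3.1 backbone that drives production of mouse kinesin light chain 1 (Klc1, also known as Kns2) carrying the N343S point substitution and a C-terminal Myc epitope tag. The 1,626 bp Klc1 coding sequence sits downstream of the human cytomegalovirus immediate-early enhancer and promoter, which give strong constitutive transcription in transfected mammalian cells, and is followed by the bovine growth hormone polyadenylation signal. A T7 promoter lies between the CMV promoter and the insert and can serve for in vitro transcription or as a sequencing priming site. The Myc tag is listed in the catalogue entry but is not annotated as a separate feature in either table; it presumably lies in the short unannotated stretch between the Klc1 annotation and the bGH signal. The restriction sites used for cloning are not recorded.

The plasmid is propagated in E. coli through a high-copy ColE1/pUC-type origin with ampicillin selection from the bla gene. An f1 origin is also present, which allows single-stranded DNA production. A second mammalian cassette, made up of the SV40 early promoter, the neomycin phosphotransferase gene and the SV40 poly(A) signal, allows G418 selection of stably transfected cells. The small HIV-1 LTR, ble, lacI and bom fragments flagged by the annotation software are most likely backbone remnants or sequence-similarity hits rather than functional parts. The two sequence records, depositor-supplied and sequencing-derived, show the same set and order of features and differ by only three nucleotides in length and in their start coordinate. The associated publication concerns KIF5A/KLC1 motor binding and transport of SFPQ-RNA granules in axons, which suggests the mutant is used to examine KLC1 cargo interactions, with the Myc tag providing detection or pulldown. The record does not state the specific effect of N343S.
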