Addgene plasmid #166963: KLC1N343S-Myc
Purpose: Expresses Myc-tagged KLC1 N343S protein in pcDNA3.1
Depositing lab: Rosalind Segal. Depositing organization: Dana-Farber Cancer Institute. Publication: Binding and transport of SFPQ-RNA granules by KIF5A/KLC1 motors promotes axon survival. Fukuda Y, Pazyra-Murphy MF, Silagi ES, Tasdemir-Yilmaz OE, Li Y, Rose L, Yeoh ZC, Vangos NE, Geffken EA, Seo HS, Adelmant G, Bird GH, Walensky LD, Marto JA, Dhe-Paganon S, Segal RA. J Cell Biol. 2021 Jan 4;220(1). pii: 211577. doi: 10.1083/jcb.202005051. PubMed 33284322.
Backbone
  Vector backbone: pcDNA3.1
  Vector type: Mammalian Expression
Growth in bacteria
  Bacterial resistance: Ampicillin, 100 μg/mL
  Growth temperature: 37°C
  Growth strain: DH5alpha
  Copy number: High Copy
Gene/Insert
  Gene/Insert name: KLC1-N343S
  Species: M. musculus (mouse)
  Insert size (bp): 1626
  Mutation: KLC1-N343S
  Entrez Gene: Klc1 (a.k.a. Kns2)
  Promoter: CMV
  Tag / fusion protein: Myc (C terminal on insert)
  Cloning method: Restriction Enzyme; 5′ cloning site Unknown (unknown if destroyed); 3′ cloning site Unknown (unknown if destroyed)
  Sequencing primers: 5′ CMV F
Terms and licenses: Academic/Nonprofit Terms; Industry Terms: Not Available to Industry
How to cite: KLC1N343S-Myc was a gift from Rosalind Segal (Addgene plasmid # 166963 ; http://n2t.net/addgene:166963 ; RRID:Addgene_166963)
